Addgene plasmid #18013: pWZL Hygro- TRF2 deltaB deltaM
Depositing lab: Titia de Lange. Depositing organization: Rockefeller University. Publication: Senescence induced by altered telomere state, not telomere loss. Karlseder J, Smogorzewska A, de Lange T. Science. 2002 Mar 29. 295(5564):2446-9. 10.1126/science.1069523 PubMed 11923537.
Backbone
  Vector backbone: pWZL Hygro
  Backbone size w/o insert (bp): 5900
  Vector type: Mammalian Expression, Retroviral
  Selectable markers: Hygromycin
Growth in bacteria
  Bacterial resistance: Ampicillin, 100 μg/mL
  Growth temperature: 37°C
  Growth strain: DH5alpha
  Copy number: High Copy
Gene/Insert
  Gene/Insert name: hTRF2 (alt names: human TTAGGG repeat binding factor 2; 2454; TERF2)
  Species: H. sapiens (human)
  Insert size (bp): 1227
  Mutation: Deleted Basic Domain (aa1-44) and Myb Domain (aa454-500)
  Entrez Gene: TERF2 (a.k.a. TRBF2, TRF2)
  Cloning method: Restriction Enzyme; 5′ cloning site BamHI (not destroyed); 3′ cloning site EcoRI (not destroyed)
  Sequencing primers: 5′ CCTTTGTACACCCTAAGCCT; 3′ AATGCTCGTCAAGAAGAC
Terms and licenses: Academic/Nonprofit Terms; Industry Terms: Not Available to Industry
How to cite: pWZL Hygro- TRF2 deltaB deltaM was a gift from Titia de Lange (Addgene plasmid # 18013 ; http://n2t.net/addgene:18013 ; RRID:Addgene_18013)
