[The description below was written by a language model from this plasmid's Addgene catalogue record.]
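Description:
pWZL Hygro- TRF2 deltaB deltaM is a retroviral mammalian expression plasmid built on the pWZL Hygro backbone (about 5.9 kb without insert). It is maintained in E. coli as a high-copy plasmid under ampicillin selection, and it carries a hygromycin marker for selecting transduced or transfected mammalian cells. As a retroviral vector, it is intended to be introduced into a packaging system so that the expression cassette is delivered as virus and stably integrated into target cells. No feature table is provided, and the record does not state the promoter, the arrangement of the hygromycin cassette, or any epitope tag. In vectors of this type, expression is generally driven from the viral long terminal repeat, but that is not confirmed here.

The insert is a roughly 1.2 kb fragment of human TERF2, which encodes TRF2 (TTAGGG repeat binding factor 2), cloned between BamHI and EcoRI sites that both remain intact. The encoded protein is a double truncation lacking the N-terminal basic domain (amino acids 1–44) and the C-terminal Myb domain (amino acids 454–500). The Myb domain is the part of TRF2 that binds telomeric DNA, so this truncated form is generally understood to act as a dominant-negative allele that interferes with endogenous TRF2 at chromosome ends. The associated publication concerns senescence triggered by an altered telomere state rather than by telomere loss. This is consistent with using the construct to disrupt telomere protection in human cells through stable retroviral expression and to study the resulting cellular responses.
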