>Addgene plasmid #18013 | pWZL Hygro- TRF2 deltaB deltaM | addgene partial sequence | sequence record 23867 | 18013 with pBABE5'
CGGCGGATCGCCCCATGGAGGCACGGCTGGAAGAGGCAGTCAATCGCTGGGTGCTCAAGTTCTACTTCCA
CGAGGCGCTGCGGGCCTTTCGGGGTAGCCGGTACGGGGACTTCAGACAGATCCGGGACATCATGCAGGCT
TTGCTTGTCAGGCCCTTGGGGAAGGAGCACACCGTGTCCCGATTGCTGCGGGTTATGCAGTGTCTGTCGC
GGATTGAAGAAGGGGAAAATTTAGACTGTTCCTTTGATATGGAGGCTGAGCTCACACCACTGGAATCAGC
TATCAATGTGCTGGAGATGATTAAAACGGAATTTACACTGACAGAAGCAGTGGTCGAATCCAGTAGAAAA
CTGGTCAAGGAAGCTGCTGTCATTATTTGTATCAAAAACAAAGAATTTGAAAAGGCTTCAAAAATTTTGA
AAAAACATATGTCCAAGGACCCCACAACTCAGAAGCTGAGAAATGATCTCCTGAATATTATTCGAGAAAA
GAACTTGGCCCATCCTGTTATCCAGAACTTTTCATATGAGACCTTCCAGCAGAAGATGCTGCGCTTCCTG
GAGAGCCACCTGGATGACGCCGAGCCCTACCTCCTCACGATGGCCAAAAAGGCTTTGAAATCTGAGTCCG
CTGCCTCAAGTACAGGGAAGGAAGATAAACAGCCAGCACCAGGGCCTGTGGAAAAGCCACCCAGAGAACC
CGCAAGGCAGCTACGNCCCTCCNCCCCTTGGAAGGTNNTGCGAAGCCTCTTCANACTCTGTCGGNGCCAG
ATCGAGCCCTTGAANTGACNAAGATGGTNTCTACANTTCCNNTCCCNCCNAAAAANACCAAAA
